Addgene plasmid #212876: pCYP43
Purpose: Expresses the Pseudonocardia sp. Ae717_Ps2 LRD-modifying cytochrome P450 enzyme
Depositing lab: Christopher Voigt. Depositing organization: Massachusetts Institute of Technology. Publication: Design of a redox-proficient Escherichia coli for screening terpenoids and modifying cytochrome P450s. Lin GM, Voigt CA. Nature Catalysis. 6, 1016–1029 (2023). https://doi.org/10.1038/s41929-023-01049-5.
Backbone
  Vector backbone: pCYP
  Vector type: Bacterial Expression
Growth in bacteria
  Bacterial resistance: Kanamycin, 50 μg/mL
  Growth temperature: 37°C
  Growth strain: DH5alpha
  Copy number: High Copy
Gene/Insert
  Gene/Insert name: cytochrome P450 (alt name: Uniprot ID: A0A1Q8LWK9)
  Species: Pseudonocardia sp. Ae717_Ps2
  Promoter: PcymRC
  Cloning method: Unknown
Resource information
  A portion of this plasmid was derived from a plasmid made by: codon optimized and synthesized by vendors
Terms and licenses: Academic/Nonprofit Terms; Industry Terms: Not Available to Industry
How to cite: pCYP43 was a gift from Christopher Voigt (Addgene plasmid # 212876 ; http://n2t.net/addgene:212876 ; RRID:Addgene_212876)
