[The description below was written by a language model from this plasmid's Addgene catalogue record and pLannotate feature annotations shown in this document.]
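Description:
pCYP43 is a 4,449-nt bacterial expression plasmid built on the pCYP backbone for producing a cytochrome P450 from Pseudonocardia sp. Ae717_Ps2 in Escherichia coli. The enzyme is described in the catalogue as LRD-modifying, and its coding sequence was codon optimized and synthesized commercially. The plasmid is selected with kanamycin through an aph(3')-Ia aminoglycoside phosphotransferase gene (KanR). The only complete replication origin annotated is p15A, which is compatible with ColE1-type plasmids and so allows co-maintenance with other constructs. The catalogue lists the plasmid as high copy, whereas p15A is generally regarded as medium copy. Short fragments matching the RSF origin, the pBR322 bom region, and a tet promoter and tetracycline resistance gene are also detected, and these look like backbone remnants rather than functional parts.

Expression is driven by the PcymRC promoter, a cumate-responsive system. Two CuO operators, the CymR-binding sites from the Pseudomonas putida p-cmt operon, lie just upstream of the insert. The plasmid also carries its own cymR repressor gene, transcribed from a sequence matching a lacIq promoter fragment. CymR binds the operators and holds transcription off until cumate relieves the repression. A type III hammerhead ribozyme sits directly after the operators, an arrangement commonly used as a self-cleaving insulator that trims the 5' leader so translation is less dependent on promoter context. The P450 coding sequence itself is not annotated in the feature table. It presumably occupies the unannotated stretch between the ribozyme and the cymR cassette.

The associated work concerns an E. coli host engineered for redox proficiency, used to screen terpenoids and the P450s that modify them. pCYP43 appears to be one member of that P450 expression series.
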