Features (pLannotate 1.2.2; 12 found; start..end, strand, type, name):
     28..54      +  misc_feature   bom (fragment): basis of mobility region from pBR322
    153..208     -  rep_origin     RSF ori (fragment): Plasmids containing the RSF 1030 origin of replication can be propagated in E. coli cells that contain additional plasmids with compatible origins.
    296..841     -  rep_origin     p15A ori: Plasmids containing the medium-copy-number p15A origin of replication can be propagated in E. coli cells that contain a second plasmid with the ColE1 origin.
    930..1745    -  CDS            KanR: aminoglycoside phosphotransferase; aph(3')-Ia; confers resistance to kanamycin in bacteria or G418 (Geneticin®) in eukaryotes
   1922..1949    +  protein_bind   CuO: CymR-binding P2 operator sequence from the p-cmt operon of Pseudomonas putida (Mullick et al., 2006) CymR
   1980..2007    +  protein_bind   CuO: CymR-binding P2 operator sequence from the p-cmt operon of Pseudomonas putida (Mullick et al., 2006) CymR
   2011..2066    +  ncRNA          Hammerhead 3: Accession: RF00008 - Hammerhead ribozyme (type III)
   3484..3557    +  promoter       lacIq promoter (fragment): lacI (mutant); In the lacIq allele, a single base change in the promoter boosts expression of the lacI gene about 10-fold.
   3558..4166    +  CDS            cymR: CYMR_PSEPU - Experimental evidence at transcript level: Swiss-Prot protein existence level 2. Involved in the repression of the cym and cmt operons which are responsible of the p-cymene degradation. From Pseudomonas putida (Arthrobacter siderocapsulatus).
   4271..4289    -  promoter       tet promoter (fragment): E. coli promoter for tetracycline efflux protein gene
   4299..4419    +  CDS            TcR (fragment): tetracycline efflux protein; tet; confers resistance to tetracycline
   4438..11      -  rep_origin     RSF ori (fragment) (across the origin): Plasmids containing the RSF 1030 origin of replication can be propagated in E. coli cells that contain additional plasmids with compatible origins.
>Addgene plasmid #212876 | pCYP43 | addgene full sequence | sequence record 423270 | Addgene NGS Result
ACTGACTCGCTGCACGAGGCAGACCTCAGCGCTAGCGGAGTGTATACTGGCTTACTATGTTGGCACTGAT
GAGGGTGTCAGTGAAGTGCTTCATGTGGCAGGAGAAAAAAGGCTGCACCGGTGCGTCAGCAGAATATGTG
ATACAGGATATATTCCGCTTCCTCGCTCACTGACTCGCTACGCTCGGTCGTTCGACTGCGGCGAGCGGAA
ATGGCTTACGAACGGGGCGGAGATTTCCTGGAAGATGCCAGGAAGATACTTAACAGGGAAGTGAGAGGGC
CGCGGCAAAGCCGTTTTTCCATAGGCTCCGCCCCCCTGACAAGCATCACGAAATCTGACGCTCAAATCAG
TGGTGGCGAAACCCGACAGGACTATAAAGATACCAGGCGTTTCCCCCTGGCGGCTCCCTCGTGCGCTCTC
CTGTTCCTGCCTTTCGGTTTACCGGTGTCATTCCGCTGTTATGGCCGCGTTTGTCTCATTCCACGCCTGA
CACTCAGTTCCGGGTAGGCAGTTCGCTCCAAGCTGGACTGTATGCACGAACCCCCCGTTCAGTCCGACCG
CTGCGCCTTATCCGGTAACTATCGTCTTGAGTCCAACCCGGAAAGACATGCAAAAGCACCACTGGCAGCA
GCCACTGGTAATTGATTTAGAGGAGTTAGTCTTGAAGTCATGCGCCGGTTAAGGCTAAACTGAAAGGACA
AGTTTTGGTGACTGCGCTCCTCCAAGCCAGTTACCTCGGTTCAAAGAGTTGGTAGCTCAGAGAACCTTCG
AAAAACCGCCCTGCAAGGCGGTTTTTTCGTTTTCAGAGCAAGAGATTACGCGCAGACCAAAACGATCTCA
AGAAGATCATCTTATTAAGGGGTCTGACGCTCAGTGGAACGAAAAATCAATCTAAAGTATATATGAGTAA
ACTTGGTCTGACAGTTACCTTAGAAAAACTCATCGAGCATCAAATGAAACTGCAATTTATTCATATCAGG
ATTATCAATACCATATTTTTGAAAAAGCCGTTTCTGTAATGAAGGAGAAAACTCACCGAGGCAGTTCCAT
AGGATGGCAAGATCCTGGTATCGGTCTGCGATTCCGACTCGTCCAACATCAATACAACCTATTAATTTCC
CCTCGTCAAAAATAAGGTTATCAAGTGAGAAATCACCATGAGTGACGACTGAATCCGGTGAGAATGGCAA
AAGCTTATGCATTTCTTTCCAGACTTGTTCAACAGGCCAGCCATTACGCTCGTCATCAAAATCACTCGCA
TCAACCAAACCGTTATTCATTCGTGATTGCGCCTGAGCGAGACGAAATACGCGATCGCTGTTAAAAGGAC
AATTACAAACAGGAATCGAATGCAACCGGCGCAGGAACACTGCCAGCGCATCAACAATATTTTCACCTGA
ATCAGGATATTCTTCTAATACCTGGAATGCTGTTTTCCCGGGGATCGCAGTGGTGAGTAACCATGCATCA
TCAGGAGTACGGATAAAATGCTTGATGGTCGGAAGAGGCATAAATTCCGTCAGCCAGTTTAGTCTGACCA
TCTCATCTGTAACATCATTGGCAACGCTACCTTTGCCATGTTTCAGAAACAACTCTGGCGCATCGGGCTT
CCCATACAATCGATAGATTGTCGCACCTGATTGCCCGACATTATCGCGAGCCCATTTATACCCATATAAA
TCAGCATCCATGTTGGAATTTAATCGCGGCCTGGAGCAAGACGTTTCCCGTTGAATATGGCTCATAACAC
CCCTTGTATTACTGTTTATGTAAGCAGACAGTTTTATTGTTCATGATGATATATTTTTATCTTGTGCAAT
GTACATCAGAGATTTTGAGACACAACCAATTATTGAAGGCCTCCCTAACGGGGGGCCTTTTTTTGTTTCT
GGTCTCCCAAGCGCTTAACGATCGTTGGCTGAACAAACAGACAATCTGGTCTGTTTGTATTATGGAAAAT
TTTTCTGTATAATAGATTCAACAAACAGACAATCTGGTCTGTTTGTATTATCAGCGGTCAACGCATGTGC
TTTGCGTTCTGATGAGACAGTGATGTCGAAACCGCCTCTACAAATAATTTTGTTTAGCGATACTGAAGGA
TAACGGAGGAGCAATTATGTCTGAAACAACAACCACGAGCGCCGGTAGCGAGGAATTCCTGGAAACCTAC
TGGCACGATCCCCACACGGCTTTAGCTGGGGCGCGCCGCGATTGTCCTGTGCGTGAAGTGACTTTCGAAA
CCGGTCCGACATGGCTGGTAACCCGTTACGCGGATGTGCGTGCTGGCCTTGCAGATGAGCGACTGGCAAA
AGACTGGCGCGCCAGCTTACCTCCAGCTGAGCGAGCAGCGGCCCCTCCGGGCTTACCGGCACCTATGAGC
CACATGCTTACGAGTCTGGACCCGCCAGAACACACTCGCCTGCGTCGGTTGGTCACCCAGGCCTTTACCG
CGCGTCGTATCGCTGCCCTGCGTCCTCGCGTCGAGAAATTGGCACATGATCTGTTGGACGCTCTGCCGGT
CGATGAACCGGTGGATTTGGTCGGAAGATACGCGATTCCGTTACCTATGGAAGTCATCTGCGAATTAATT
GGCGTACCGGAGCTTGATCGAGAGGATTTCGCTCATTGGTCTACGGTGCTTATTGACGAGTGTCCGGAAC
CTGAATTGGTGCGTGCAAGCAATCAGATGGCAGATTACCTGGGTGGTCTGGTAGCCGCTCGTCGGCGCGA
TCCGGACGAAGCTCTGTTGAGCGGCTTGATTGCGGCCTCTGAAGATGGTGAACAGCTGTCCGACATCGAA
ATCGTTGCCATGGCGATGTTATTGCTGATGGCCGGCCACGAAACCACCGCTGTATTCGTGACTAACTCAG
TTCGAGTGCTCCTGACGGAACCGGATGCACGTCGTCGTCTTGCGAGCCCTGAGACTGCCCCAGCGCTGGT
GGAAGAACTGCTGAGATGGGCATCTCCGGCTCTGAATGCGAGCCTGCGCTTTGCGACGGAAGATATGGAA
ATTGGTGGAACCGCGATACCGCGTGGCGCGAGCGTTACACTGTCAACCGGTGCGGCCAATCGTGATCCAT
CGCGATTCGACGACCCAACCCGCCTCGACCCCGATCGAGATACCGCTGGCCATGTCGCCTTCGGTCACGG
AATACATCGCTGTTTAGGAGCGGCGCTGGTTCGCCTTGAAGCAGACGTAGCCTTGACCGCCCTGTTCGGG
CGCTTCCCCCAACTGCGAGCCACTGCCGCGGAAGATGAACTGACCTTTCGGCGTTCGGTGCACGTCCATG
CGCCGCGTACCTTCCCAGTACTGCTGGGGCCAACTCCGGATCAGGAACAGGAGCGTAGAGCGTAATAAGG
ATGAGCTCTACAAATAAGCAGAGGTGGTTGTGTTGCGAAAAAAAAAAAAAAACACCCTAACGGGTGTTTT
TTTTTTTTTGGTGTCCCCACGTGTGGCGCTGGAGACCGTCCAATGGCGGCGCGCCATCGAATGGTGCAAA
ACCTTTCGCGGTATGGCATGATAGCGCCCGGAAGAGAGTCAATTCAGGGTGGTGAATATGAGCCCGAAAC
GTCGTACCCAGGCAGAACGTGCAATGGAAACCCAGGGTAAACTGATTGCAGCAGCACTGGGTGTTCTGCG
TGAAAAAGGTTATGCAGGTTTTCGTATTGCAGATGTTCCGGGTGCAGCCGGTGTTAGCCGTGGTGCACAG
AGCCATCATTTTCCGACCAAACTGGAACTGCTGCTGGCAACCTTTGAATGGCTGTATGAGCAGATTACCG
AACGTAGCCGTGCACGTCTGGCAAAACTGAAACCGGAAGATGATGTTATTCAGCAGATGCTGGATGATGC
AGCAGATTTTTTTCTGGATGATGATTTTAGCATCGGCCTGGATCTGATTGTTGCAGCAGATCGTGATCCG
GCACTGCGTGAAGGTATTCTGCGTACCGTTGAACGTAATCGTTTTGTTGTTGAAGATATGTGGCTGGGTG
TGCTGGTGAGCCGTGGTCTGAGCCGTGATGATGCCGAAGATATTCTGTGGCTGATTTTTAACAGCGTTCG
TGGTCTGACAGTTCGTAGCCTGTGGCAGAAAGATAAAGAACGTTTTGAACGTGTGCGTAATAGCACCCTG
GAAATTGCACGTGAACGTTATGCAAAATTCAAACGTTGATAAGGATCCTAATTGGTAACGAATCAGACAA
TTGACGGCTCGAGGGAGTAGCATAGGGTTTGCAGAATCCCTGCTTCGTCCATTTGACAGGCACATTATGC
ATCGATGATAAGCTGTCAAACATGAGCAGATCCTCTACGCCGGACGCATCGTGGCCGGCATCACCGGCGC
CACAGGTGCGGTTGCTGGCGCCTATATCGCCGACATCACCGATGGGGAAGATCGGGCTCGCCACTTCGGG
CTCATGAGCAAATATTTTATCTGAGGTGCTTCCTCGCTC
